Addgene plasmid #186557: pPSV39-dddAI
Purpose: Broad host range regulated expression of the DddA immunity determinant (DddAI)
Depositing lab: Joseph Mougous. Depositing organization: University of Washington. Publication: Genome-wide protein-DNA interaction site mapping in bacteria using a double-stranded DNA-specific cytosine deaminase. Gallagher LA, Velazquez E, Peterson SB, Charity JC, Radey MC, Gebhardt MJ, Hsu F, Shull LM, Cutler KJ, Macareno K, de Moraes MH, Penewit KM, Kim J, Andrade PA, LaFramboise T, Salipante SJ, Reniere ML, de Lorenzo V, Wiggins PA, Dove SL, Mougous JD. Nat Microbiol. 2022 Jun;7(6):844-855. doi: 10.1038/s41564-022-01133-9. Epub 2022 Jun 1. PubMed 35650286.
Backbone
  Vector backbone: pPSV39-CV
  Backbone size w/o insert (bp): 6041
  Total vector size (bp): 6410
  Vector type: Bacterial Expression
Growth in bacteria
  Bacterial resistance: Gentamicin, 10 μg/mL
  Growth temperature: 37°C
  Growth strain: DH5alpha
  Copy number: Unknown
Gene/Insert
  Gene/Insert name: dddAI (alt name: dddI)
  Species: Burkholderia cenocepacia
  Insert size (bp): 372
  Promoter: lacUV5
  Cloning method: Gibson Cloning
  Sequencing primers: 5′ GGATTACGTGGCCTGTAGAC; 3′ CCCGTTTAGAGGCCCC
Terms and licenses: Academic/Nonprofit Terms; Industry Terms: Not Available to Industry
How to cite: pPSV39-dddAI was a gift from Joseph Mougous (Addgene plasmid # 186557 ; http://n2t.net/addgene:186557 ; RRID:Addgene_186557)
