[The description below was written by a language model from this plasmid's Addgene catalogue record and pLannotate feature annotations shown in this document.]
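Description:
pPSV39-dddAI is a 6.4 kb broad-host-range bacterial expression plasmid built on the pPSV39-CV backbone, designed for regulated production of DddAI (also called DddI), the immunity protein that neutralises the DddA toxin of Burkholderia cenocepacia. The plasmid carries two replication systems. A ColE1/pMB1-type origin, accompanied by the rop gene and bom region, supports maintenance in E. coli. The pRO1600 oriV with its cognate Rep protein allows replication in Pseudomonas and related Gram-negative hosts. An incP oriT permits conjugative transfer from a suitable donor strain. Selection is by gentamicin, conferred by the aacC1 acetyltransferase driven by a class 1 integron Pc promoter. The annotated β-lactamase and lacZα pieces are only remnant fragments, not functional markers.

The 372 bp dddAI coding sequence, inserted by Gibson assembly, sits downstream of a lacUV5 promoter and lac operator and is followed by residual polylinker sequence and a T7 terminator. The plasmid also encodes the lac repressor from a lacIq promoter. Expression is therefore held off in hosts that lack their own lacI and can be induced with IPTG. DddA is a double-stranded DNA-specific cytosine deaminase that is toxic when expressed, and DddAI specifically blocks that activity. The associated publication describes using this deaminase to map protein–DNA interaction sites genome-wide in bacteria. In that context, tunable supply of the immunity protein would presumably protect cells carrying DddA fusions and control when deamination occurs, although the record states only the general purpose of regulated DddAI expression.
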