Features (pLannotate 1.2.2; 22 found; start..end, strand, type, name):
     11..41      +  promoter       lac UV5 promoter: E. coli lac promoter with an "up" mutation
     49..65      +  protein_bind   lac operator: The lac repressor binds to the lac operator to inhibit transcription in E. coli. This inhibition can be relieved by adding lactose or isopropyl-β-D-thiogalactopyranoside (IPTG). lac repressor encoded by lacI
     95..463     +  CDS            dddI: DDDI_BURC1 - Experimental evidence at protein level: Swiss-Prot protein existence level 1. Immunity protein component of a toxin-immunity protein module, which functions as a cellular contact-dependent growth inhibition (CDI) system. CDI modules allow bacteria to communicate with and inhibit the growth of closely related neighboring bacteria in a contact-dependent fashion. Bacteria that have this module inhibit or kill bacteria without it, giving them a growth advantage. Specifically inhibits the toxic activity of cognate toxin DddA (C-terminal 163 residue fragment) upon expression in E.coli.
    510..538     +  misc_feature   MCS (fragment): pUC18/19 multiple cloning site
    539..585     +  terminator     T7 terminator: transcription terminator for bacteriophage T7 RNA polymerase
    585..623     +  CDS            lacZα (fragment): LacZα fragment of β-galactosidase; lacZ fragment
    629..728     -  misc_feature   bom (fragment): basis of mobility region from pBR322
    830..865     -  CDS            rop (fragment): Rop protein, which maintains plasmids at low copy number; rop
    960..1050    +  promoter       AmpR promoter (fragment): bla
   1051..1118    +  promoter       lacIq promoter (fragment): lacI (mutant); In the lacIq allele, a single base change in the promoter boosts expression of the lacI gene about 10-fold.
   1119..2201    +  CDS            lacI: lac repressor; lacI; The lac repressor binds to the lac operator to inhibit transcription in E. coli. This inhibition can be relieved by adding lactose or isopropyl-β-D-thiogalactopyranoside (IPTG).
   2245..2273    +  promoter       Pc promoter: intI1 (promoter lies within the coding sequence); class 1 integron promoter
   2462..2995    +  CDS            GmR: gentamycin acetyltransferase; aacC1; confers resistance to gentamycin
   3044..3089    -  CDS            traJ (fragment): oriT-recognizing protein; traJ
   3122..3231    -  oriT           oriT: incP origin of transfer
   3374..3451    +  CDS            bla(M) (fragment): β-lactamase lacking the signal sequence; bla(M); allows cytosolic expression of β-lactamase
   3623..4211    +  rep_origin     ori: high-copy-number ColE1/pMB1/pBR322/pUC origin of replication
   4397..4537    -  misc_feature   bom: basis of mobility region from pBR322
   4639..4830    -  CDS            rop: Rop protein, which maintains plasmids at low copy number; rop
   4847..5227    +  CDS            YPB1_ECOLX: Protein predicted: Swiss-Prot protein existence level 4. From Escherichia coli.
   5348..6181    -  CDS            pRO1600 Rep: replication protein for the broad-host-range plasmid pRO1600 from Pseudomonas aeruginosa&nbsp
   6195..9       +  rep_origin     pRO1600 oriV (fragment) (across the origin): broad-host-range origin of replication from Pseudomonas aeruginosa plasmid pRO1600; requires the pRO1600 Rep protein for replication (West et al., 1994)
>Addgene plasmid #186557 | pPSV39-dddAI | addgene full sequence | sequence record 367521 | Addgene NGS Result
CACTACGTGCTTTACACTTTATGCTTCCGGCTCGTATAATGTGTGGAATTGTGAGCGGATAACAATTTCA
GAATTCGAGCTCACGGGAGGAAAGATGTACGCAGACGATTTCGACGGCGAAATTGAGATCGATGAGGTTG
ATAGCTTGGTCGAGTTCCTCAGCAGAAGACCTGCATTTGACGCAAATAATTTTGTTTTGACGTTTGAGGA
AAGTGGTTTTCCTCAATTGAATATTTTTGCAAAAAACGATATCGCCGTTGTTTATTATATGGACATCGGC
GAGAATTTCGTTTCGAAAGGCAATTCTGCGTCAGGTGGTACGGAGAAGTTTTACGAGAATAAGCTTGGCG
GGGAAGTAGACCTGTCGAAAGATTGCGTTGTGAGTAAAGAGCAAATGATTGAAGCGGCAAAGCAGTTTTT
TGCTACGAAGCAACGGCCCGAGCAACTGACATGGAGCGAGTTGTAATCTAGATATACAGATATTGAAATG
AATAGATTAGGAAAATGAGCTAGAGTCGACCTGCAGGCATGCAAGCTTTAGCATAACCCCTTGGGGCCTC
TAAACGGGTCTTGAGGGGTTTTTTGATCGCCCTTCCCAACAGTTGCGCAGCCTGAATGGCGAATGGCGCC
TGATGCGGTATTTTCTCCTTACGCATCTGTGCGGTATTTCACACCGCATATGGTGCACTCTCAGTACAAT
CTGCTCTGATGCCGCATAGTTAAGCCAGCCCCGACACCCGCCAACACCCGCTGACGCGCCCTGACGGGCT
TGTCTGCTCCCGGCATCCGCTTACAGACAAGCTGTGACCGTCTCCGGGAGCTGCATGTGTCAGAGGTTTT
CACCGTCATCACCGAAACGCGCGAGACGAAAGGGCCTCGTGATACGCCTATTTTTATAGGTTAATGTCAT
GATAATAATGGTTTCTTAGACGTCAGGTGGCACTTTTCGGGGAAATGTGCGCGGAACCCCTATTTGTTTA
TTTTTCTAAATACATTCAAATATGTATCCGCTCATGAGACAATAACCCTGATAAATGCTTCAATAATATT
AATGGAGCAAAACCTTTCGCGGTATGGCATGATAGCGCCCGGAAGAGAGTCAATTCAGGGTGGTGAATGT
GAAACCAGTAACGTTATACGATGTCGCAGAGTATGCCGGTGTCTCTTATCAGACCGTTTCCCGCGTGGTG
AACCAGGCCAGCCACGTTTCTGCGAAAACGCGGGAAAAAGTGGAAGCGGCGATGGCGGAGCTGAATTACA
TTCCCAACCGCGTGGCACAACAACTGGCGGGCAAACAGTCGTTGCTGATTGGCGTTGCCACCTCCAGTCT
GGCCCTGCACGCGCCGTCGCAAATTGTCGCGGCGATTAAATCTCGCGCCGATCAACTGGGTGCCAGCGTG
GTGGTGTCGATGGTAGAACGAAGCGGCGTCGAAGCCTGTAAAGCGGCGGTGCACAATCTTCTCGCGCAAC
GCGTCAGTGGGCTGATCATTAACTATCCGCTGGATGACCAGGATGCCATTGCTGTGGAAGCTGCCTGCAC
TAATGTTCCGGCGTTATTTCTTGATGTCTCTGACCAGACACCCATCAACAGTATTATTTTCTCCCATGAA
GACGGTACGCGACTGGGCGTGGAGCATCTGGTCGCATTGGGTCACCAGCAAATCGCGCTGTTAGCGGGCC
CATTAAGTTCTGTCTCGGCGCGTCTGCGTCTGGCTGGCTGGCATAAATATCTCACTCGCAATCAAATTCA
GCCGATAGCGGAACGGGAAGGCGACTGGAGTGCCATGTCCGGTTTTCAACAAACCATGCAAATGCTGAAT
GAGGGCATCGTTCCCACTGCGATGCTGGTTGCCAACGATCAGATGGCGCTGGGCGCAATGCGCGCCATTA
CCGAGTCCGGGCTGCGCGTTGGTGCGGATATCTCGGTAGTGGGATACGACGATACCGAAGACAGCTCATG
TTATATCCCGCCGTTAACCACCATCAAACAGGATTTTCGCCTGCTGGGGCAAACCAGCGTGGACCGCTTG
CTGCAACTCTCTCAGGGCCAGGCGGTGAAGGGCAATCAGCTGTTGCCCGTCTCACTGGTGAAAAGAAAAA
CCACCCTGGCGCCCAATACGCAAACCGCCTCTCCCCGCGCGTTGGCCGATTCATTAATGCAGCTGGCACG
ACAGGTTTCCCGACTGGAAAGCGGGCAGTGAGCGCAACGCAATTAATGTGAGAATATTACGCGTAATTCT
CGAATTGACATAAGCCTGTTCGGTTCGTAAACTGTAATGCAAGTAGCGTATGCGCTCACGCAACTGGTCC
AGAACCTTGACCGAACGCAGCGGTGGTAACGGCGCAGTGGCGGTTTTCATGGCTTGTTATGACTGTTTTT
TTGTACAGTCTATGCCTCGGGCATCCAAGCAGCAAGCGCGTTACGCCGTGGGTCGATGTTTGATGTTATG
GAGCAGCAACGATGTTACGCAGCAGCAACGATGTTACGCAGCAGGGCAGTCGCCCTAAAACAAAGTTAGG
TGGCTCAAGTATGGGCATCATTCGCACATGTAGGCTCGGCCCTGACCAAGTCAAATCCATGCGGGCTGCT
CTTGATCTTTTCGGTCGTGAGTTCGGAGACGTAGCCACCTACTCCCAACATCAGCCGGACTCCGATTACC
TCGGGAACTTGCTCCGTAGTAAGACATTCATCGCGCTTGCTGCCTTCGACCAAGAAGCGGTTGTTGGCGC
TCTCGCGGCTTACGTTCTGCCCAAGTTTGAGCAGCCGCGTAGTGAGATCTATATCTATGATCTCGCAGTC
TCCGGCGAGCACCGGAGGCAGGGCATTGCCACCGCGCTCATCAATCTCCTCAAGCATGAGGCCAACGCGC
TTGGTGCTTATGTGATCTACGTGCAAGCAGATTACGGTGACGATCCCGCAGTGGCTCTCTATACAAAGTT
GGGCATACGGGAAGAAGTGATGCACTTTGATATCGACCCAAGTACCGCCACCTAACAATTCGTTCAAGCC
GAGATCGGCTTCCCGGCCGACGCGTCAATTCCGTGATAGGTGGGCTGCCCTTCCTGGTTGGCTTGGTTTC
ATCAGCCATCCGCTTGCCCTCATCTGTTACGCCGGCGGTAGCCGGCCAGCCTCGCAGAGCAGGATTCCCG
TTGAGCACCGCCAGGTGCGAATAAGGGACAGTGAAGAAGGAACACCCGCTCGCGGGTGGGCCTACTTCAC
CTATCCTGCCCGGCTGACGCCGTTGGATACACCAAGGAAAGTCTACACGAACCCTTTGGCAAAATCCTGT
ATATCGTGCGAAAAAGGATGGATATACCGAAAAAATCGCTATAATGACCCCGAAGCAGGGTTATGCAGCG
GAAAACGGAATTGGACGGGGAGTCAGGCAACTATGGATGAACGAAATAGACAGATCGCTGAGATAGGTGC
CTCACTGATTAAGCATTGGTAACTGTCAGACCAAGTTTACTCATATATACTTTAGATTGATTTAAAACTT
CATTTTTAATTTAAAAGGATCTAGGTGAAGATCCTTTTTGATAATCTCATGACCAAAATCCCTTAACGTG
AGTTTTCGTTCCACTGAGCGTCAGACCCCGTAGAAAAGATCAAAGGATCTTCTTGAGATCCTTTTTTTCT
GCGCGTAATCTGCTGCTTGCAAACAAAAAAACCACCGCTACCAGCGGTGGTTTGTTTGCCGGATCAAGAG
CTACCAACTCTTTTTCCGAAGGTAACTGGCTTCAGCAGAGCGCAGATACCAAATACTGTCCTTCTAGTGT
AGCCGTAGTTAGGCCACCACTTCAAGAACTCTGTAGCACCGCCTACATACCTCGCTCTGCTAATCCTGTT
ACCAGTGGCTGCTGCCAGTGGCGATAAGTCGTGTCTTACCGGGTTGGACTCAAGACGATAGTTACCGGAT
AAGGCGCAGCGGTCGGGCTGAACGGGGGGTTCGTGCACACAGCCCAGCTTGGAGCGAACGACCTACACCG
AACTGAGATACCTACAGCGTGAGCTATGAGAAAGCGCCACGCTTCCCGAAGGGAGAAAGGCGGACAGGTA
TCCGGTAAGCGGCAGGGTCGGAACAGGAGAGCGCACGAGGGAGCTTCCAGGGGGAAACGCCTGGTATCTT
TATAGTCCTGTCGGGTTTCGCCACCTCTGACTTGAGCGTCGATTTTTGTGATGCTCGTCAGGGGGGCGGA
GCCTATGGAAAAACGCCAGCAACGCGGCCTTTTTACGGTTCCTGGCCTTTTGCTGGCCTTTTGCTCACAT
GTTCTTTCCTGCGTTATCCCCTGATTCTGTGGATAACCGTATTACCGCCTTTGAGTGAGCTGATACCGCT
CGCCGCAGCCGAACGACCGAGCGCAGCGAGTCAGTGAGCGAGGAAGCGGAAGAGCGCCTGATGCGGTATT
TTCTCCTTACGCATCTGTGCGGTATTTCACACCGCATATGGTGCACTCTCAGTACAATCTGCTCTGATGC
CGCATAGTTAAGCCAGTATACACTCCGCTATCGCTACGTGACTGGGTCATGGCTGCGCCCCGACACCCGC
CAACACCCGCTGACGCGCCCTGACGGGCTTGTCTGCTCCCGGCATCCGCTTACAGACAAGCTGTGACCGT
CTCCGGGAGCTGCATGTGTCAGAGGTTTTCACCGTCATCACCGAAACGCGCGAGGCAGCTGCGGTAAAGC
TCATCAGCGTGGTCGTGAAGCGATTCACAGATGTCTGCCTGTTCATCCGCGTCCAGCTCGTTGAGTTTCT
CCAGAAGCGTTAATGTCTGGCTTCTGATAAAGCGGGCCATGTTAAGGGCGGTTTTTTCCTGTTTGGTCAC
TGATGCCTCCGTGTAAGGGGGATTTCTGTTCATGGGGGTAATGATACCGATGAAACGAGAGAGGATGCTC
ACGATACGGGTTACTGATGATGAACATGCCCGGTTACTGGAACGTTGTGAGGGTAAACAACTGGCGGTAT
GGATGCGGCGGGACCAGAGAAAAATCACTCAGGGTCAATGCCAGCGCTTCGTTAATACAGATGTAGGTGT
TCCACAGGGTAGCCAGCAGCATCCTGCGATGCAGATCCGGAACATAATGGTGCAGGGCGCTGACTTCCGC
GTTTCCAGACTTTACGAAACACGGAAACCGAAGACCATTCATGTTGTTGCTCAGGTCGCAGACGTTTTGC
AGCAGCAGTCGCTTCACGTTCGCTCGCGTATCGGTGATTCATTCTGCTAACCAGTAAGGCAACCCCGCCA
GCCTAGCCGGGTCCTCAACGACAGGAGCACGATCATGCGCACCCGTGGAAATTAATTAATTGCAGAAAGG
CAGGCCGGGCCGTGGTGGCCACGGCCTCTAGGCCAGATCCAGCGGCATCTGGGTTAGTCGAGCGCGGGCC
GCTTCCCATGTCTCACCAGGGCGAGCCTGTTTCGCGATCTCAGCATCTGAAATCTTCCCGGCCTTGCGCT
TCGCTGGGGCCTTACCCACCGCCTTGGCGGGCTTCTTCGGTCCAAAACTGAACAACAGATGTGTGACCTT
GCGCCCGGTCTTTCGCTGCGCCCACTCCACCTGTAGCGGGCTGTGCTCGTTGATCTGCGTCACGGCTGGA
TCAAGCACTCGCAACTTGAAGTCCTTGATCGAGGGATACCGGCCTTCCAGTTGAAACCACTTTCGCAGCT
GGTCAATTTCTATTTCGCGCTGGCCGATGCTGTCCCATTGCATGAGCAGCTCGTAAAGCCTGATCGCGTG
GGTGCTGTCCATCTTGGCCACGTCAGCCAAGGCGTATTTGGTGAACTGTTTGGTGAGTTCCGTCAGGTAC
GGCAGCATGTCTTTGGTGAACCTGAGTTCTACACGGCCCTCACCCTCCCGGTAGATGATTGTTTGCACCC
AGCCGGTAATCATCACACTCGGTCTTTTCCCCTTGCCATTGGGCTCTTGGGTTAACCGGACTTCCCGCCG
TTTCAGGCGCAGGGCCGCTTCTTTGAGCTGGTTGTAGGAAGATTCGATAGGGACACCCGCCATCGTCGCT
ATGTCCTCCGCCGTCACTGAATACATCACTTCATCGGTGACAGGCTCGCTCCTCTTCACCTGGCTAATAC
AGGCCAGAACGATCCGCTGTTCCTGAACACTGAGGCGATACGCGGCCTCGACCAGGGCATTGCTTTTGTA
AACCATTGGGGGTGAGGCCACGTTCGACATTCCTTGTGTATAAGGGGACACTGTATCTGCGTCCCACAAT
ACAACAAATCCGTCCCTTTACAACAACAAATCCGTCCCTTCTTAACAACAAATCCGTCCCTTAATGGCAA
CAAATCCGTCCCTTTTTAAACTCTACAGGCCACGGATTACGTGGCCTGTAGACGTCCTAAAAGGTTTAAA
AGGGAAAAGGAAGAAAAGGGTGGAAACGCAAAAAACGCAC
